Addgene plasmid #243997: pUPD3_RBS_RBS9
Purpose: GoldenBraid2.0 Ribosome binding site.
Depositing lab: Christophe Herman. Depositing organization: Baylor College of Medicine. Publication: GoldenBraid2.0 E. coli: a comprehensive and characterized toolkit for enterics. Cooke MB, Welch KT, Ramirez LD, Wen AX, Marciano DC, Herman C. Synth Biol (Oxf). 2025 Aug 14;10(1):ysaf015. doi: 10.1093/synbio/ysaf015. eCollection 2025. PubMed 40927394.
Backbone
  Vector backbone: pUPD3
  Vector type: Bacterial Expression
Growth in bacteria
  Bacterial resistance: Chloramphenicol, 25 μg/mL
  Growth temperature: 37°C
  Growth strain: DH5alpha
  Copy number: High Copy
Gene/Insert
  Gene/Insert name: RBS9
  Species: Synthetic
  Insert size (bp): 14
  Cloning method: Golden Gate
Terms and licenses: Academic/Nonprofit Terms; Industry Terms: Not Available to Industry
How to cite: pUPD3_RBS_RBS9 was a gift from Christophe Herman (Addgene plasmid # 243997 ; http://n2t.net/addgene:243997 ; RRID:Addgene_243997)
