[The description below was written by a language model from this plasmid's Addgene catalogue record and pLannotate feature annotations shown in this document.]
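Description:
pUPD3_RBS_RBS9 is a small (about 2.4 kb) part-domestication plasmid from a GoldenBraid2.0 toolkit adapted for E. coli and related enteric bacteria. It is built on the pUPD3 entry backbone, which serves as the universal holding vector for basic, level-0 DNA parts in the GoldenBraid system. The plasmid replicates at high copy number in E. coli through a ColE1/pUC-type origin. It is selected with chloramphenicol, with resistance provided by the cat gene (chloramphenicol acetyltransferase) under its native cat promoter. An f1 phage origin is also annotated, a common legacy element that allows single-stranded DNA production with helper phage.

The payload is RBS9, a synthetic 14 bp ribosome binding site inserted by Golden Gate cloning. It is too short to be picked up by the automated annotation, so it does not appear in the feature table. It presumably lies in the cloning region between the T7 and SP6 phage promoters, which face each other across the plasmid's numbering origin. A short residual lacZα fragment sits next to the T7 promoter, consistent with a lacZα screening cassette having been replaced when the part was inserted. An 18 bp tet promoter fragment is likewise backbone remnant rather than a functional unit.

Although catalogued as a bacterial expression vector, the plasmid carries no expression cassette of its own. It stores a standardized translation-initiation part that can be released by type IIS restriction digestion and assembled in defined order with promoter, coding sequence and terminator parts into transcriptional units. The record does not state the relative strength of RBS9 or the specific overhangs flanking it.
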