Features (pLannotate 1.2.2; 8 found; start..end, strand, type, name):
     66..84      -  promoter       SP6 promoter: promoter for bacteriophage SP6 RNA polymerase
    231..819     -  rep_origin     ori: high-copy-number ColE1/pMB1/pBR322/pUC origin of replication
    934..1036    +  promoter       cat promoter: promoter of the E. coli cat gene encoding chloramphenicol acetyltransferase
   1037..1693    +  CDS            cat: CAT_ECOLX - Experimental evidence at protein level: Swiss-Prot protein existence level 1. This enzyme is an effector of chloramphenicol resistance in bacteria. From Escherichia coli. This protein is used as a marker in many commonly used cloning vectors, such as pACYC184.
   1781..1798    -  promoter       tet promoter (fragment): E. coli promoter for tetracycline efflux protein gene
   1809..2264    +  rep_origin     f1 ori (sequence partly withheld): f1 bacteriophage origin of replication; arrow indicates direction of (+) strand synthesis
   2283..2304    -  CDS            lacZα (fragment): LacZα fragment of β-galactosidase; lacZ fragment
   2307..2325    +  promoter       T7 promoter: promoter for bacteriophage T7 RNA polymerase
>Addgene plasmid #243997 | pUPD3_RBS_RBS9 | addgene full sequence | sequence record 487828 | Addgene NGS Result
GGTCTCGCAAAGATGGGGAGTGTAAAATGCGAGACCACTCATCGCCCAATCACTAGTGAATTCGTTCTAT
AGTGTCACCTAAATACCATAGAGCCGTTGGTCATAGCTGTTTCCTGTCCAGGCATCATGACACGGTTATC
CACAGAATCAGGGGATAACGCAGGAAAGAACATGTGAGCAAAAGGCCAGCAAAAGGCCAGGAACCGTAAA
AAGGCCGCGTTGCTGGCGTTTTTCCATAGGCTCCGCCCCCCTGACGAGCATCACAAAAATCGACGCTCAA
GTCAGAGGTGGCGAAACCCGACAGGACTATAAAGATACCAGGCGTTTCCCCCTGGAAGCTCCCTCGTGCG
CTCTCCTGTTCCGACCCTGCCGCTTACCGGATACCTGTCCGCCTTTCTCCCTTCGGGAAGCGTGGCGCTT
TCTCATAGCTCACGCTGTAGGTATCTCAGTTCGGTGTAGGTCGTTCGCTCCAAGCTGGGCTGTGTGCACG
AACCCCCCGTTCAGCCCGACCGCTGCGCCTTATCCGGTAACTATCGTCTTGAGTCCAACCCGGTAAGACA
CGACTTATCGCCACTGGCAGCAGCCACTGGTAACAGGATTAGCAGAGCGAGGTATGTAGGCGGTGCTACA
GAGTTCTTGAAGTGGTGGCCTAACTACGGCTACACTAGAAGAACAGTATTTGGTATCTGCGCTCTGCTGA
AGCCAGTTACCTTCGGAAAAAGAGTTGGTAGCTCTTGATCCGGCAAACAAACCACCGCTGGTAGCGGTGG
TTTTTTTGTTTGCAAGCAGCAGATTACGCGCAGAAAAAAAGGATCTCAAGAAGATCCTTTGATCTTTTCT
ACGGGGTCTGACGCTCAGTGGAACGAAAACTCACGTTAAGGGATTTTGGTCATGAGATTATCAAAAAGGA
TCTTCACCTAGATCCTTTTGTGATGATCGGCACGTAAGAGGTTCCAACTTTCACCATAATGAAATAAGAT
CACTACCGGGCGTATTTTTTGAGTTATCGAGATTTTCAGGAGCTAAGGAAGCTAAAATGGAGAAAAAAAT
CACTGGATATACCACCGTTGATATATCCCAATGGCATCGTAAAGAACATTTTGAGGCATTTCAGTCAGTT
GCTCAATGTACCTATAACCAGACCGTTCAGCTGGATATTACGGCCTTTTTAAAGACCGTAAAGAAAAATA
AGCACAAGTTTTATCCGGCCTTTATTCACATTCTTGCCCGCCTGATGAATGCTCATCCGGAATTCCGTAT
GGCAATGAAAGACGGTGAGCTGGTGATATGGGATAGTGTTCACCCTTGTTACACCGTTTTCCATGAGCAA
ACTGAAACGTTTTCATCGCTCTGGAGTGAATACCACGACGATTTCCGGCAGTTTCTACACATATATTCGC
AAGATGTGGCGTGTTACGGTGAAAACCTGGCCTATTTCCCTAAAGGGTTTATTGAGAATATGTTTTTCGT
GTCAGCCAATCCCTGGGTGAGTTTCACCAGTTTTGATTTAAACGTGGCCAATATGGACAACTTCTTCGCC
CCCGTTTTCACCATGGGCAAATATTATACGCAAGGCGACAAGGTGCTGATGCCGCTGGCGATTCAGGTTC
ATCATGCCGTTTGTGATGGCTTCCATGTCGGCAGAATGCTTAATGAATTACAACAGTACTGCGATGAGTG
GCAGGGCGGGGCGTAATTTTTTTAAGGCAGTTATTGGTGCCCTTAAACGCCTGGTTGCTACGCCTGAATA
AGTGATAATAAGCGGATGAATGGCAGAAATTCGATGATAAGCTGTCAAACATGATGT
[125 nt withheld, positions 1808-1932]
C
[91 nt withheld, positions 1934-2024]
AGGGTGATGGTTCACGTAGTGGGCCAGCGCCCTGATAGACGGTTTTTCGCCCTTTGACGTTGGAGTCCAC
GTTCTTT
[37 nt withheld, positions 2102-2138]
ACCCTATCTCGGTCTATTCTTTTGATTTATAAGGGATTTTGCCGATTTCGGCCTATTGGTTAAAAAATGA
GCTGATTTAACAAAAATTTAACGCGAATTTTAACAAAATATTAACGCTTACAATTTTAACATTGTAGAAA
CGCATGTAAAACGACGGCCAGTGAATTGTAATACGACTCACTATAGGGTGAATTCCGCTTAGGACCTTAG
ATATTGATCTCAA
